>Addgene plasmid #65205 | SLC30A10-delta105-107 | addgene partial sequence | sequence record 112796 | CMV-F 5'-CGCAAATGGGCGGTAGGCGTG-3'
AGTGAACCGTCAGAATTAACCATGGACTACAAAGACCATGACGGTGATTATAAAGATCATGACATCGATT
ACAAGGATGACGATGACAAGCTTGCGGCCGCGAATTCGATGGGCCGCTACTCTGGCAAGACGTGCCGGCT
GCTCTTCATGCTGGTGCTCACCGTCGCCTTCTTCGTGGCGGAGCTGGTCTCCGGCTACCTGGGCAACTCC
ATCGCGCTGCTCTCCGACTCCTTCAACATGCTCTCCGACCTGATCTCGCTGTGCGTGGGCCTGAGCGCCG
GCTACATCGCCCGGCGCCCCACCCGGGGCTTCAGCGCCACCTACGGCTACGCCCGCGCCGAGGTGGTGGG
CGCGCTGAGCAACGCGGTCTTCCTCACCGCGCTCTGCTTCACCATCTTCGTGGAGGCCGTGCTGCGCCTG
GAGCGCATCGATGACCCCGAGCTGGTGCTCATCGTCGGCGTCCTGGGGCTGTTGGTCAACGTGGTGGGGC
TGCTCATCTTCCAGGACTGCGCCGCCTGGTTCGCGTGCTGCCTCCGGGGACGCAGTCGCCGCCTGCAGCA
GCGGCAGCAGCTGGCGGAGGGCTGTGTCCCCGGCGCTTTCGGGGGGCCTCAGGGCGCGGAGGACCCGCGG
CGCGCGGCGGACCCGACAGCCCCAGGCTCGGACTCGGCCGTAACCCTCCGGGGGA
