>Addgene plasmid #65205 | SLC30A10-delta105-107 | addgene partial sequence | sequence record 112800 | C-CMV-24 5'-TATTAGGACAAGGCTGGTGGGCAC-3'
TATCAGATCCACTAGTAACGGCCGCCAGATGTGCTGGAATTCGCCCTTAAACCTAGGAAAATGCGTTCTG
TTGACATAACATTGGTCCTCCTGAGTTTTGTTAAGACTTTGTCCGTGGTCACTCAGACAGCTATCCAAAG
ACACTTCAATAGCCACTTCTCTTGCGTCTCTTCTACTGAGGCCATCACTTCCGTATGTGTCTAGAGAGGG
CCCACCATTGTGCTCAGCACAGCCATTGACGTGAGCCAGAGGCAGTGCCCCGGGGGGACAACACAGCTGC
TTAGCACAGCCCTTGGAGATGCAGGGTGAGTTGCAGAGCAACAGTAAGTCCTTCTGCTCCAGGGGTTCCT
TCAAGTCCACATTTTCAAACTGGATGGTCACATTGTGGATTCCCGCATGGTGGAAGATTTCTCGAATTTT
TGTGCTGGCATCTTGATATCCCCTGTCCTTAGGATACTTGATGTGCAGGGTGGCAATAATCTTTCCACTT
ACAAGTTCCCAGATGTGCACTTCATGTACACTGCTAATTCCAGGCACAGCAGAGAGTTTACTCATCAGCT
CTTCCATGTTGACTCCTTTTGGGACCATCTGTAGCAGAATGGCAGCGGTCTCCTTGA
