[The description below was written by a language model from this plasmid's Addgene catalogue record.]
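Description:
SLC30A10-delta105-107 is a mammalian expression plasmid built on the commercial pCMV-Flag-10 backbone (about 6.4 kb without insert). It carries a mutant form of human SLC30A10, also known as ZnT-10, as an insert of roughly 1.45 kb. The coding sequence was placed between EcoRI and BamHI sites, both of which remain intact. It sits downstream of the CMV promoter, which gives strong constitutive transcription in most mammalian cell lines. The backbone supplies an N-terminal Flag epitope, so the protein is made as a Flag fusion that can be detected or immunoprecipitated with anti-Flag antibodies. The plasmid is propagated in E. coli under ampicillin selection and is recorded as low copy. A neomycin resistance marker allows G418 selection of stably transfected mammalian cells. No feature table accompanies the record, so the origin of replication, polyadenylation signal and other backbone elements are not itemised.

The defining feature is an in-frame deletion of amino acids 105 to 107, introduced by site-directed mutagenesis of a wild-type SLC30A10 clone obtained from another laboratory. The associated publication describes SLC30A10 as a cell surface-localized manganese efflux transporter and reports that parkinsonism-causing mutations block its intracellular trafficking and efflux activity. This construct therefore appears intended for expressing such a mutant in cultured cells, where its localization and manganese efflux can be compared with those of the wild-type protein. The record itself does not explicitly state that this particular deletion is a patient-derived allele.
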