Addgene plasmid #65205: SLC30A10-delta105-107
Purpose: Constitutive expression of SLC30A10 delta 105-107 in mammalian cells
Depositing lab: Somshuvra Mukhopadhyay. Depositing organization: University of Texas at Austin. Publication: SLC30A10 is a cell surface-localized manganese efflux transporter, and parkinsonism-causing mutations block its intracellular trafficking and efflux activity. Leyva-Illades D, Chen P, Zogzas CE, Hutchens S, Mercado JM, Swaim CD, Morrisett RA, Bowman AB, Aschner M, Mukhopadhyay S. J Neurosci. 2014 Oct 15;34(42):14079-95. doi: 10.1523/JNEUROSCI.2329-14.2014. PubMed 25319704.
Backbone
  Vector backbone: pCMV-Flag-10
  Backbone manufacturer: Sigma
  Backbone size w/o insert (bp): 6400
  Vector type: Mammalian Expression
  Selectable markers: Neomycin (select with G418)
Growth in bacteria
  Bacterial resistance: Ampicillin, 100 μg/mL
  Growth temperature: 37°C
  Growth strain: DH5alpha
  Copy number: Low Copy
Gene/Insert
  Gene/Insert name: SLC30A10
  Species: H. sapiens (human)
  Insert size (bp): 1446
  Mutation: delta 105-107 amino acids
  Entrez Gene: SLC30A10 (a.k.a. HMDPC, HMNDYT1, ZNT10, ZNT8, ZRC1, ZnT-10)
  Promoter: CMV
  Tag / fusion protein: Flag (N terminal on backbone)
  Cloning method: Restriction Enzyme; 5′ cloning site EcoRI (not destroyed); 3′ cloning site BamHI (not destroyed)
  Sequencing primers: 5′ CMV Forward; 3′ C-CMV-24 (TATTAGGACAAGGCTGGTGGGCAC)
Resource information
  A portion of this plasmid was derived from a plasmid made by: SC30A10 WT received from Dr. Ruth Valentine
Terms and licenses: Academic/Nonprofit Terms; Industry Terms: Not Available to Industry
Depositor comments: Amino acids 105-107 were deleted by Quikchange.
How to cite: SLC30A10-delta105-107 was a gift from Somshuvra Mukhopadhyay (Addgene plasmid # 65205 ; http://n2t.net/addgene:65205 ; RRID:Addgene_65205)
